>Addgene plasmid #205245 | pUC57-CmYLCV | addgene full sequence | sequence record 408849 | Addgene NGS Result
TCGCGCGTTTCGGTGATGACGGTGAAAACCTCTGACACATGCAGCTCCCGGAGACGGTCACAGCTTGTCT
GTAAGCGGATGCCGGGAGCAGACAAGCCCGTCAGGGCGCGTCAGCGGGTGTTGGCGGGTGTCGGGGCTGG
CTTAACTATGCGGCATCAGAGCAGATTGTACTGAGAGTGCACCATATGCGGTGTGAAATACCGCACAGAT
GCGTAAGGAGAAAATACCGCATCAGGCGCCATTCGCCATTCAGGCTGCGCAACTGTTGGGAAGGGCGATC
GGTGCGGGCCTCTTCGCTATTACGCCAGCTGGCGAAAGGGGGATGTGCTGCAAGGCGATTAAGTTGGGTA
ACGCCAGGGTTTTCCCAGTCACGACGTTGTAAAACGACGGCCAGTGAATTCTGGCAGACATACTGTCCCA
CAAATGAAGATGGAATCTGTAAAAGAAAACGCGTGAAATAATGCGTCTGACAAAGGTTAGGTCGGCTGCC
TTTAATCAATACCAAAGTGGTCCCTACCACGATGGAAAAACTGTGCAGTCGGTTTGGCTTTTTCTGACGA
ACAAATAAGATTCGTGGCCGACAGGTGGGGGTCCACCATGTGAAGGCATCTTCAGACTCCAATAATGGAG
CAATGACGTAAGGGCTTACGAAATAAGTAAGGGTAGTTTGGGAAATGTCCACTCACCCGTCAGTCTATAA
ATACTTAGCCCCTCCCTCATTGTTAAGGGAGCAAAATCTCAGAGAGATAGTCCTAGAGAGAGAAAGAGAG
CAAGTAGCCTAGAAGTAGTCAAGGCGGCGAAGTATTCAGGCACGTGGCCAGGAAGAAGAAAAGCCAAGAC
GACGAAAACAGGTAAGAGCTAAGCTTGTTCACTGCCGTATAGGCAGCGAGACCAAGGTCTCAGTTTAAGA
GCTATGCTGGAAACAGCATAGCAAGTTTAAATAAGGCTAGTCCGTTATCAACTTGAAAAAGTGGCACCGA
GTCGGTGCGGAGACCAAGGTCTCCCGCGGTTCTATCTAGTTACGCGTTAAACCAACTAGAAGTTCACTGC
CGTATAGGCAGGGATCCTTTCTCCATAATAATGTGTGAGTAGTTCCCAGATAAGGGAATTAGGGTTCCTA
TAGGGTTTCGCTCATGTGTTGAGCATATAAGAAACCCTTAGTATGTATTTGTATTTGTAAAATACTTCTA
TCAATAAAATTTCTAATTCCTAAAACCAAAATCCAGTACTAAAATCCAGATCAAGCTTGGCGTAATCATG
GTCATAGCTGTTTCCTGTGTGAAATTGTTATCCGCTCACAATTCCACACAACATACGAGCCGGAAGCATA
AAGTGTAAAGCCTGGGGTGCCTAATGAGTGAGCTAACTCACATTAATTGCGTTGCGCTCACTGCCCGCTT
TCCAGTCGGGAAACCTGTCGTGCCAGCTGCATTAATGAATCGGCCAACGCGCGGGGAGAGGCGGTTTGCG
TATTGGGCGCTCTTCCGCTTCCTCGCTCACTGACTCGCTGCGCTCGGTCGTTCGGCTGCGGCGAGCGGTA
TCAGCTCACTCAAAGGCGGTAATACGGTTATCCACAGAATCAGGGGATAACGCAGGAAAGAACATGTGAG
CAAAAGGCCAGCAAAAGGCCAGGAACCGTAAAAAGGCCGCGTTGCTGGCGTTTTTCCATAGGCTCCGCCC
CCCTGACGAGCATCACAAAAATCGACGCTCAAGTCAGAGGTGGCGAAACCCGACAGGACTATAAAGATAC
CAGGCGTTTCCCCCTGGAAGCTCCCTCGTGCGCTCTCCTGTTCCGACCCTGCCGCTTACCGGATACCTGT
CCGCCTTTCTCCCTTCGGGAAGCGTGGCGCTTTCTCATAGCTCACGCTGTAGGTATCTCAGTTCGGTGTA
GGTCGTTCGCTCCAAGCTGGGCTGTGTGCACGAACCCCCCGTTCAGCCCGACCGCTGCGCCTTATCCGGT
AACTATCGTCTTGAGTCCAACCCGGTAAGACACGACTTATCGCCACTGGCAGCAGCCACTGGTAACAGGA
TTAGCAGAGCGAGGTATGTAGGCGGTGCTACAGAGTTCTTGAAGTGGTGGCCTAACTACGGCTACACTAG
AAGAACAGTATTTGGTATCTGCGCTCTGCTGAAGCCAGTTACCTTCGGAAAAAGAGTTGGTAGCTCTTGA
TCCGGCAAACAAACCACCGCTGGTAGCGGTGGTTTTTTTGTTTGCAAGCAGCAGATTACGCGCAGAAAAA
AAGGATCTCAAGAAGATCCTTTGATCTTTTCTACGGGGTCTGACGCTCAGTGGAACGAAAACTCACGTTA
AGGGATTTTGGTCATGAGATTATCAAAAAGGATCTTCACCTAGATCCTTTTAAATTAAAAATGAAGTTTT
AAATCAATCTAAAGTATATATGAGTAAACTTGGTCTGACAGTTACCAATGCTTAATCAGTGAGGCACCTA
TCTCAGCGATCTGTCTATTTCGTTCATCCATAGTTGCCTGACTCCCCGTCGTGTAGATAACTACGATACG
GGAGGGCTTACCATCTGGCCCCAGTGCTGCAATGATACCGCGAGAACCACGCTCACCGGCTCCAGATTTA
TCAGCAATAAACCAGCCAGCCGGAAGGGCCGAGCGCAGAAGTGGTCCTGCAACTTTATCCGCCTCCATCC
AGTCTATTAATTGTTGCCGGGAAGCTAGAGTAAGTAGTTCGCCAGTTAATAGTTTGCGCAACGTTGTTGC
CATTGCTACAGGCATCGTGGTGTCACGCTCGTCGTTTGGTATGGCTTCATTCAGCTCCGGTTCCCAACGA
TCAAGGCGAGTTACATGATCCCCCATGTTGTGCAAAAAAGCGGTTAGCTCCTTCGGTCCTCCGATCGTTG
TCAGAAGTAAGTTGGCCGCAGTGTTATCACTCATGGTTATGGCAGCACTGCATAATTCTCTTACTGTCAT
GCCATCCGTAAGATGCTTTTCTGTGACTGGTGAGTACTCAACCAAGTCATTCTGAGAATAGTGTATGCGG
CGACCGAGTTGCTCTTGCCCGGCGTCAATACGGGATAATACCGCGCCACATAGCAGAACTTTAAAAGTGC
TCATCATTGGAAAACGTTCTTCGGGGCGAAAACTCTCAAGGATCTTACCGCTGTTGAGATCCAGTTCGAT
GTAACCCACTCGTGCACCCAACTGATCTTCAGCATCTTTTACTTTCACCAGCGTTTCTGGGTGAGCAAAA
ACAGGAAGGCAAAATGCCGCAAAAAAGGGAATAAGGGCGACACGGAAATGTTGAATACTCATACTCTTCC
TTTTTCAATATTATTGAAGCATTTATCAGGGTTATTGTCTCATGAGCGGATACATATTTGAATGTATTTA
GAAAAATAAACAAATAGGGGTTCCGCGCACATTTCCCCGAAAAGTGCCACCTGACGTCTAAGAAACCATT
ATTATCATGACATTAACCTATAAAAATAGGCGTATCACGAGGCCCTTTCGTC
Features (pLannotate 1.2.2; 12 found; start..end, strand, type, name):
    137..236     +  misc_feature   bom (fragment): basis of mobility region from pBR322
    242..399     -  CDS            lacZα (fragment): LacZα fragment of β-galactosidase; lacZ fragment
    921..988     +  misc_RNA       tracrRNA (fragment): trans-activating CRISPR RNA for the Streptococcus pyogenes CRISPR/Cas9 system
   1068..1242    +  polyA_signal   CaMV poly(A) signal: cauliflower mosaic virus polyadenylation signal
   1285..1301    -  protein_bind   lac operator: The lac repressor binds to the lac operator to inhibit transcription in E. coli. This inhibition can be relieved by adding lactose or isopropyl-β-D-thiogalactopyranoside (IPTG). lac repressor encoded by lacI
   1309..1339    -  promoter       lac promoter: promoter for the E. coli lac operon
   1354..1375    -  protein_bind   CAP binding site: CAP binding activates transcription in the presence of cAMP. E. coli catabolite activator protein
   1388..1480    -  CDS            lacI (fragment): lac repressor; lacI; The lac repressor binds to the lac operator to inhibit transcription in E. coli. This inhibition can be relieved by adding lactose or isopropyl-β-D-thiogalactopyranoside (IPTG).
   1663..2251    -  rep_origin     ori: high-copy-number ColE1/pMB1/pBR322/pUC origin of replication
   2422..3282    -  CDS            AmpR: β-lactamase; bla; confers resistance to ampicillin, carbenicillin, and related antibiotics
   3283..3387    -  promoter       AmpR promoter: bla
   3482..35      +  CDS            rop (fragment) (across the origin): Rop protein, which maintains plasmids at low copy number; rop
