[The description below was written by a language model from this plasmid's Addgene catalogue record and pLannotate feature annotations shown in this document.]
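Description:
pUC57-CmYLCV is a small (about 3.5 kb) plant-expression CRISPR plasmid built on the pUC57 cloning backbone and intended for prime editing in wheat plants or monocot protoplasts. It is propagated in E. coli as a high-copy plasmid through the ColE1/pUC-type origin and selected with ampicillin via the β-lactamase gene and its native promoter. The annotation also picks up the usual pUC remnants around the cloning site: a lacZα fragment, lac promoter, lac operator and CAP binding site, plus short fragments of lacI, rop and the bom region. These are backbone carry-over and not part of the payload.

The insert is an engineered pegRNA (epegRNA) expression cassette driven by the CmYLCV promoter, which the automated feature table does not annotate. According to the record, the transcript is arranged as a Csy4 binding site, an optimised esgRNA scaffold, the tevopreQ1 motif and a second Csy4 binding site. The scaffold is detected in the feature table as a partial match to the S. pyogenes tracrRNA. A CaMV polyadenylation signal follows the cassette and terminates the transcript.

In designs of this kind, a Pol II-type promoter produces a longer transcript, and the Csy4 endoribonuclease cuts at its flanking recognition hairpins to release a defined guide RNA. This also allows several guides to be strung together for multiplexing. The tevopreQ1 pseudoknot at the 3′ end protects the pegRNA extension from degradation. No spacer, reverse-transcription template, primer binding site, prime editor or Csy4 coding sequence is recorded, so the plasmid appears to be a scaffold or template for assembling epegRNA units, used alongside separately supplied editor components. The cloning method is listed as Gateway, although no att sites are annotated.
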