Addgene plasmid #205245: pUC57-CmYLCV
Purpose: For plant prime editing in wheat plants or monocotyledons protoplasts
Depositing lab: Zong Yuan. Depositing organization: China Agricultural University. Publication: Efficient and versatile multiplex prime editing in hexaploid wheat. Ni P, Zhao Y, Zhou X, Liu Z, Huang Z, Ni Z, Sun Q, Zong Y. Genome Biol. 2023 Jun 29;24(1):156. doi: 10.1186/s13059-023-02990-1. PubMed 37386475.
Backbone
  Vector backbone: pUC57
  Vector type: Plant Expression, CRISPR
Growth in bacteria
  Bacterial resistance: Ampicillin, 100 μg/mL
  Growth temperature: 37°C
  Growth strain: NEB Stable
  Copy number: High Copy
Gene/Insert
  Gene/Insert name: CmYLCV-csy4_binding_site-esgRNA-tevopreQ1-csy4_binding_site (alt name: CmYLCV-epegRNA)
  gRNA/shRNA sequence: gtttaagagctatgctggaaacagcatagcaagtttaaataaggctagtccgttatcaacttgaaaaagtggcaccgagtcggtgc
  Species: Synthetic
  Promoter: CmYLCV
  Cloning method: Gateway Cloning
  Sequencing primers: 5′ M13F; 3′ M13R
Terms and licenses: Academic/Nonprofit Terms; Industry Terms: Not Available to Industry
How to cite: pUC57-CmYLCV was a gift from Zong Yuan (Addgene plasmid # 205245 ; http://n2t.net/addgene:205245 ; RRID:Addgene_205245)
